Addgene plasmid #78481: miniUAA2
Purpose: 600nt RNA encoded by chimaeric gene cloned in a pSP65A vector that included about 65 dT residues for transcription of a poly(A) tail
Depositing lab: Allan Jacobson. Depositing organization: University of Massachusetts, Worcester. Publication: Translation factors promote the formation of two states of the closed-loop mRNP. Amrani N, Ghosh S, Mangus DA, Jacobson A. Nature. 2008 Jun 26;453(7199):1276-80. doi: 10.1038/nature06974. Epub 2008 May 21. PubMed 18496529.
Backbone
  Vector backbone: pSP65A
  Vector type: Bacterial Expression
Growth in bacteria
  Bacterial resistance: Ampicillin, 100 μg/mL
  Growth temperature: 37°C
  Growth strain: TOP10 F'
  Growth instructions: MUST be grown in TOP10 F' to maintain poly A
  Copy number: Low Copy
Gene/Insert
  Gene/Insert name: CAN1-LUC
  Species: S. cerevisiae (budding yeast)
Terms and licenses: Academic/Nonprofit Terms; Industry Terms: Not Available to Industry
Depositor comments: Note: the poly A tends to undergo recombination to a shorter tract. It is important to sequence a few isolates from a transformation or prep to ensure integrity. Please see Fig 1 of associated publication for general schematic
How to cite: miniUAA2 was a gift from Allan Jacobson (Addgene plasmid # 78481 ; http://n2t.net/addgene:78481 ; RRID:Addgene_78481)
