[The description below was written by a language model from this plasmid's Addgene catalogue record.]
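Description:
miniUAA2 is a bacterial plasmid built on the pSP65A backbone. It serves as a template for producing a defined synthetic mRNA rather than for expressing protein in cells, although the catalogue lists it as a bacterial expression vector. It is propagated in E. coli under ampicillin selection and is recorded as low copy. No feature table accompanies the record, so the origin of replication and the promoter are not explicitly stated. pSP65-type vectors are generally used for in vitro run-off transcription from a phage SP6 promoter, which is the likely arrangement here.

The insert is a chimaeric CAN1-LUC gene, combining sequence from the S. cerevisiae CAN1 gene with luciferase sequence, and it encodes an RNA of about 600 nucleotides. Downstream of the insert, the pSP65A backbone carries a tract of roughly 65 dT residues, so the transcript is made with an encoded poly(A) tail and needs no enzymatic polyadenylation. The name suggests a shortened "mini" reading frame ending in a UAA stop codon, but the record does not specify the codon's position or the exact junctions of the chimaera, referring instead to a schematic in the associated publication.

The homopolymeric tract is genetically unstable. The depositor notes that it tends to recombine to a shorter length, that a particular host strain is needed to maintain it, and that individual isolates should be sequenced to confirm its integrity. The associated work concerns how translation factors promote closed-loop mRNP formation, consistent with using this polyadenylated model mRNA in studies of yeast translation and termination.
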