>Addgene plasmid #78481 | miniUAA2 | addgene partial sequence | sequence record 150726 | SP6 5'-ATTTAGGTGACACTATAG-3'
TTTTTATCTGTCGTCAATCGAAAGTTTATTTCAGAGTTCTTCAGACTTCTTAACTCCTGTAAAAACAAAA
AAAAAAAAGGCATAGCAATGACAAATTCAAAAGAAGACGCCGACATAGAGGAGAAGCATATGTACAATGA
GCCGGTCACAACCCTCTTTCACGACGTTGAGGCTTCACAAACACACCACAGACGTGGGTCAATACCATTG
AAAGATGAGAAAAGTTAAGTCGACGCCAAAAACATAAAGAAAGGCCCGGCGCCATTCTATCCTCTAGAGG
ATGGAACCGCTGGAGAGCAACTGCATAAGGCTATGAAGAGATACGCCCTGGTTCCTGGAACAATTGCTTC
TGCAGGATCTCCCATGTCTCTACTGGTGGTGGTGCTTCTTTGGAATTATTGGAAGGTAAGGAATTGCCAG
GTGTTGCTTTCTTATCCGAAAAGAAATAAATTGAATTGAATTGAAATCGATAGATCCGGGATCCTCTAGA
GTCGACCTGCAAAAAAAAAAAAAAAAAAAAAAAAAAAAAAAAAAAAAAAAAAAAAAAAAAAAAAAAAAAA
AAAAAAAAAAAGCT
