>Addgene plasmid #78481 | miniUAA2 | addgene partial sequence | sequence record 150727 | M13pUC-Rev 5'-AGCGGATAACAATTTCACACAGG-3'
GCTTTTTTTTTTTTTTTTTTTTTTTTTTTTTTTTTTTTTTTTTTTTTTTTTTTTTTTTTTTTTTTTTTTT
TTTG
